Addgene plasmid #200026: pLJM1-zeo G226A E321K ORF29
Purpose: Lentiviral vector for expression of KSHV ORF29 with G226A and E321K mutation
Depositing lab: Britt Glaunsinger. Depositing organization: University of California, Berkeley. Publication: The viral packaging motor potentiates Kaposi's sarcoma-associated herpesvirus gene expression late in infection. McCollum CO, Didychuk AL, Liu D, Murray-Nerger LA, Cristea IM, Glaunsinger BA. PLoS Pathog. 2023 Apr 17;19(4):e1011163. doi: 10.1371/journal.ppat.1011163. eCollection 2023 Apr. PubMed 37068108.
Backbone
  Vector backbone: pLJM1
  Backbone size w/o insert (bp): 7054
  Total vector size (bp): 9099
  Vector type: Lentiviral
  Selectable markers: Zeocin
Growth in bacteria
  Bacterial resistance: Ampicillin, 100 μg/mL
  Growth temperature: 37°C
  Growth strain: NEB Stable
  Copy number: High Copy
Gene/Insert
  Gene/Insert name: ORF29 (alt name: TRM3)
  Species: Kaposi's Sarcoma Associated Herpesvirus (HHV-8)
  Insert size (bp): 2064
  Mutation: Glycine 226 changed to alanine, glutamic acid 321 changed to lysine
  Promoter: CMV
  Cloning method: Ligation Independent Cloning
  Sequencing primers: 5′ CGCAAATGGGCGGTAGGCGTG; 3′ ggatctctgctgtccctgtaataaacc
Terms and licenses: Academic/Nonprofit Terms; Industry Terms: Not Available to Industry
Depositor comments: Please visit https://doi.org/10.1101/2023.01.29.526158 for bioRxiv preprint.
How to cite: pLJM1-zeo G226A E321K ORF29 was a gift from Britt Glaunsinger (Addgene plasmid # 200026 ; http://n2t.net/addgene:200026 ; RRID:Addgene_200026)
