[The description below was written by a language model from this plasmid's Addgene catalogue record and pLannotate feature annotations shown in this document.]
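Description:
pLJM1-zeo G226A E321K ORF29 is a 9.1 kb lentiviral transfer plasmid built on the pLJM1 backbone for stable expression of a mutant form of Kaposi's sarcoma-associated herpesvirus (HHV-8) ORF29 in mammalian cells. In bacteria it is maintained as a high-copy plasmid through a ColE1/pUC-type origin with ampicillin resistance (AmpR). An f1 origin, SV40 origin and remnants of the lac region are also present in the backbone. The viral portion has the layout of a third-generation, self-inactivating vector. An RSV promoter drives a truncated HIV-1 5' LTR, followed by the Ψ packaging signal with a gag fragment and the Rev response element. A ΔU3 3' LTR and an SV40 polyadenylation signal close the unit, so the packaged genome integrates without reconstituting an active LTR promoter.

Within the LTRs, a CMV enhancer/promoter drives the roughly 2.06 kb ORF29 coding sequence. The annotation tool labelled this region by homology to the Epstein-Barr virus TRM3 protein. ORF29 (TRM3) is the terminase subunit of the herpesvirus DNA packaging motor, which translocates viral genomes into capsids and carries the nuclease activity that cleaves concatemeric DNA. This version carries the substitutions glycine 226 to alanine and glutamic acid 321 to lysine; the record does not state their functional consequences, and no epitope tag is annotated. Downstream lie a cPPT/CTS element and a human PGK promoter driving BleoR, which allows Zeocin selection of transduced cells. The associated study concerns the role of the packaging motor in late KSHV gene expression, so a plausible use is making cell lines that express the mutant ORF29 for comparison with the wild-type protein.
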