Features (pLannotate 1.2.2; 28 found; start..end, strand, type, name):
    131..334     +  promoter       CMV promoter: human cytomegalovirus (CMV) immediate early promoter
    372..2423    +  CDS            TRM3: TRM3_EBVB9 - Experimental evidence at protein level: Swiss-Prot protein existence level 1. Component of the molecular motor that translocates viral genomic DNA in empty capsid during DNA packaging. Forms a tripartite terminase complex together with TRM1 and TRM2 in the host cytoplasm. Once the complex reaches the host nucleus, it interacts with the capsid portal vertex. This portal forms a ring in which genomic DNA is translocated into the capsid. TRM3 carries an RNase H-like nuclease activity that plays an important role for the cleavage of concatemeric viral DNA into unit length genomes. Fro
   2476..2593    +  misc_feature   cPPT/CTS: central polypurine tract and central termination sequence of HIV-1
   2642..3152    +  promoter       hPGK promoter: human phosphoglycerate kinase 1 promoter
   3161..3535    +  CDS            BleoR: antibiotic-binding protein; Sh ble from Streptoalloteichus hindustanus; confers resistance to bleomycin, phleomycin, and Zeocin™
   3528..3605    +  CDS            nef (fragment): NEF_HV1Z2 - Experimental evidence at protein level: Swiss-Prot protein existence level 1. Extracellular Nef protein targets CD4(+) T-lymphocytes for apoptosis by interacting with CXCR4 surface receptors. From Human immunodeficiency virus type 1 group M subtype D (isolate Z2/CDC-Z34) (HIV-1).
   3607..3840    +  LTR            3' LTR (ΔU3): self-inactivating 3' long terminal repeat (LTR) from HIV-1
   3912..4033    +  polyA_signal   SV40 poly(A) signal: SV40 polyadenylation signal
   4073..4208    +  rep_origin     SV40 ori: SV40 origin of replication
   4229..4247    -  promoter       T7 promoter: promoter for bacteriophage T7 RNA polymerase
   4255..4410    +  CDS            lacZα (fragment): LacZα fragment of β-galactosidase; lacZ fragment
   4415..4843    +  rep_origin     f1 ori (sequence partly withheld): f1 bacteriophage origin of replication; arrow indicates direction of (+) strand synthesis
   4896..5000    +  promoter       AmpR promoter: bla
   5001..5861    +  CDS            AmpR: β-lactamase; bla; confers resistance to ampicillin, carbenicillin, and related antibiotics
   6032..6620    +  rep_origin     ori: high-copy-number ColE1/pMB1/pBR322/pUC origin of replication
   6803..6895    +  CDS            lacI (fragment): lac repressor; lacI; The lac repressor binds to the lac operator to inhibit transcription in E. coli. This inhibition can be relieved by adding lactose or isopropyl-β-D-thiogalactopyranoside (IPTG).
   6908..6929    +  protein_bind   CAP binding site: CAP binding activates transcription in the presence of cAMP. E. coli catabolite activator protein
   6944..6974    +  promoter       lac promoter: promoter for the E. coli lac operon
   6982..6998    +  protein_bind   lac operator: The lac repressor binds to the lac operator to inhibit transcription in E. coli. This inhibition can be relieved by adding lactose or isopropyl-β-D-thiogalactopyranoside (IPTG). lac repressor encoded by lacI
   7043..7061    +  promoter       T3 promoter: promoter for bacteriophage T3 RNA polymerase
   7089..7315    +  promoter       RSV promoter: Rous sarcoma virus enhancer/promoter
   7316..7496    +  LTR            5' LTR (truncated): truncated 5' long terminal repeat (LTR) from HIV-1
   7543..7668    +  misc_feature   HIV-1 Ψ: packaging signal of human immunodeficiency virus type 1
   7652..8015    +  CDS            HIV-1 gag (fragment): gag protein from human immunodeficiency virus 1; gag
   8161..8394    +  misc_feature   RRE: The Rev response element (RRE) of HIV-1 allows for Rev-dependent mRNA export from the nucleus to the cytoplasm.
   8771..8871    +  CDS            Rev (fragment): human immunodeficiency virus 1 (HIV-1) Rev protein; rev; enhances nuclear export of unspliced and incompletely spliced viral mRNAs
   8921..5       +  promoter       U6 promoter (fragment) (across the origin): RNA polymerase III promoter for human U6 snRNA
   9095..130     +  enhancer       CMV enhancer (fragment) (across the origin): human cytomegalovirus immediate early enhancer; contains an 18-bp deletion relative to the standard CMV enhancer
>Addgene plasmid #200026 | pLJM1-zeo G226A E321K ORF29 | addgene full sequence | sequence record 391732 | Addgene NGS Result
TATGCCAAGTACGCCCCCTATTGACGTCAATGACGGTAAATGGCCCGCCTGGCATTATGCCCAGTACATG
ACCTTATGGGACTTTCCTACTTGGCAGTACATCTACGTATTAGTCATCGCTATTACCATGGTGATGCGGT
TTTGGCAGTACATCAATGGGCGTGGATAGCGGTTTGACTCACGGGGATTTCCAAGTCTCCACCCCATTGA
CGTCAATGGGAGTTTGTTTTGGCACCAAAATCAACGGGACTTTCCAAAATGTCGTAACAACTCCGCCCCA
TTGACGCAAATGGGCGGTAGGCGTGTACGGTGGGAGGTCTATATAAGCAGAGCTGGTTTAGTGAACCGTC
AGATCCGCTAGCGCTACCGGTATGCTGCTCAGCCGTCACAGGGAGCGCCTTGCCGCCAACCTGCAGGAGA
CCGCCAAAGACGCCGGAGAGAGGTGGGAACTGAGTGCCCCGACATTCACGCGACACTGTCCCAAAACGGC
ACGGATGGCGCACCCTTTTATTGGCGTGGTGCACAGAATAAACTCATACAGTTCGGTCCTGGAAACATAC
TGCACACGGCACCATCCCGCCACGCCCACGTCAGCAAATCCCGACGTGGGAACCCCCAGACCGTCCGAGG
ACAACGTCCCCGCAAAGCCGCGCCTATTGGAGTCCCTATCAACATACTTGCAGATGCGGTGTGTGCGCGA
GGACGCGCACGTCTCCACGGCCGATCAACTGGTCGAGTACCAGGCGGCCAGAAAAACACACGACTCCCTG
CACGCCTGCTCTGTCTACCGCGAACTTCAGGCTTTTCTGGTTAACCTTTCGTCCTTTCTGAACGGCTGTT
ACGTTCCCGGGGTGCACTGGCTGGAGCCCTTCCAACAGCAGCTAGTAATGCACACTTTTTTCTTTTTGGT
TTCAATCAAGGCCCCACAAAAGACGCACCAGTTGTTTGGATTGTTTAAGCAGTACTTCGGTTTATTTGAA
ACTCCAAACAGTGTTTTACAGACGTTTAAGCAAAAGGCAAGCGTATTCCTAATACCAAGGAGACACGCTA
AGACATGGATAGTGGTGGCGATCATCAGCATGCTACTGGCATCCGTAGAGAACATTAACATTGGGTACGT
AGCCCACCAAAAGCACGTAGCCAACTCCGTGTTCGCGGAAATCATAAAGACGCTTTGTCGGTGGTTCCCC
CCCAAAAATTTAAACATCAAGAAGGAGAACGGAACCATAATCTACACGCGACCCGGAGGACGGTCCAGCT
CGCTGATGTGCGCAACATGCTTCAATAAGAACAGCATTCGGGGACAGACCTTTAACCTGCTCTACGTAGA
CAAGGCGAATTTTATTAAAAAGGATGCACTGCCGGCTATTCTGGGTTTCATGCTTCAGAAAGACGCCAAG
CTGATATTTATATCATCCGTGAACTCGTCAGACCGCTCCACGAGTTTCCTGCTTAACCTCAGGAACGCCC
AGGAAAAGATGCTGAATGTGGTCAGTTACGTGTGTGCGGACCACCGCGAAGATTTCCACCTGCAAGACGC
ACTAGTGTCCTGTCCTTGTTACAGACTGCACATTCCGACGTACATCACCATCGACGAATCCATCAAAACC
ACCACCAACCTCTTTATGGAGGGGGCATTCGACACCGAACTAATGGGCGAGGGAGCAGCGTCGTCAAATG
CTACGCTTTACCGCGTGGTGGGTGACGCAGCGCTGACACAGTTTGACATGTGTCGGGTAGACACCACCGC
CCAGCAGGTTCAGAAGTGCCTTGGAAAACAGCTGTTTGTTTACATCGACCCCGCGTATACGAACAACACG
GAGGCGTCCGGTACTGGCGTGGGCGCCGTTGTCACGAGTACTCAGACTCCCACCAGAAGCCTCATATTGG
GCATGGAGCATTTCTTCCTGCGCGACCTCACTGGCGCAGCTGCTTACGAGATAGCGTCCTGCGCATGCAC
GATGATTAAGGCGATCGCTGTGCTCCACCCCACAATTGAGCGCGTGAACGCGGCGGTCGAAGGCAACAGC
AGCCAAGATTCTGGGGTGGCTATTGCAACCGTCCTTAACGAAATATGCCCGCTCCCCATACATTTTCTAC
ACTATACTGACAAGAGCAGCGCCCTGCAGTGGCCAATTTACATGCTGGGAGGCGAGAAATCCTCCGCGTT
TGAGACATTCATCTACGCTCTGAACTCCGGCACCCTGAGCGCCAGCCAGACGGTGGTGTCCAACACCATC
AAAATATCATTTGACCCGGTGACCTACCTGGTAGAACAGGTCCGCGCGATCAAGTGCGTCCCGCTTAGGG
ATGGAGGGCAGTCATACAGCGCCAAGCAAAAGCACATGTCGGACGACTTACTTGTGGCAGTTGTCATGGC
CCATTTTATGGCTACCGATGATAGACACATGTACAAGCCCATATCCCCACAATAAAATTCTCGACCTCGA
GACAAATGGCAGTATTCATCCACAATTTTAAAAGAAAAGGGGGGATTGGGGGGTACAGTGCAGGGGAAAG
AATAGTAGACATAATAGCAACAGACATACAAACTAAAGAATTACAAAAACAAATTACAAAAATTCAAAAT
TTTCGGGTTTATTACAGGGACAGCAGAGATCCACTTTGGCCGCGGCTCGAGGGGGTTGGGGTTGCGCCTT
TTCCAAGGCAGCCCTGGGTTTGCGCAGGGACGCGGCTGCTCTGGGCGTGGTTCCGGGAAACGCAGCGGCG
CCGACCCTGGGTCTCGCACATTCTTCACGTCCGTTCGCAGCGTCACCCGGATCTTCGCCGCTACCCTTGT
GGGCCCCCCGGCGACGCTTCCTGCTCCGCCCCTAAGTCGGGAAGGTTCCTTGCGGTTCGCGGCGTGCCGG
ACGTGACAAACGGAAGCCGCACGTCTCACTAGTACCCTCGCAGACGGACAGCGCCAGGGAGCAATGGCAG
CGCGCCGACCGCGATGGGCTGTGGCCAATAGCGGCTGCTCAGCAGGGCGCGCCGAGAGCAGCGGCCGGGA
AGGGGCGGTGCGGGAGGCGGGGTGTGGGGCGGTAGTGTGGGCCCTGTTCCTGCCCGCGCGGTGTTCCGCA
TTCTGCAAGCCTCCGGAGCGCACGTCGGCAGTCGGCTCCCTCGTTGACCGAATCACCGACCTCTCTCCCC
AGGGGGATCCATGGCCAAGTTGACCAGTGCCGTTCCGGTGCTCACCGCGCGCGACGTCGCCGGAGCGGTC
GAGTTCTGGACCGACCGGCTCGGGTTCTCCCGGGACTTCGTGGAGGACGACTTCGCCGGTGTGGTCCGGG
ACGACGTGACCCTGTTCATCAGCGCGGTCCAGGACCAGGTGGTGCCGGACAACACCCTGGCCTGGGTGTG
GGTGCGCGGCCTGGACGAGCTGTACGCCGAGTGGTCGGAGGTCGTGTCCACGAACTTCCGGGACGCCTCC
GGGCCGGCCATGACCGAGATCGGCGAGCAGCCGTGGGGGCGGGAGTTCGCCCTGCGCGACCCGGCCGGCA
ACTGCGTGCACTTCGTGGCCGAGGAGCAGGACTGAGGTACCTTTAAGACCAATGACTTACAAGGCAGCTG
TAGATCTTAGCCACTTTTTAAAAGAAAAGGGGGGACTGGAAGGGCTAATTCACTCCCAACGAAGACAAGA
TCTGCTTTTTGCTTGTACTGGGTCTCTCTGGTTAGACCAGATCTGAGCCTGGGAGCTCTCTGGCTAACTA
GGGAACCCACTGCTTAAGCCTCAATAAAGCTTGCCTTGAGTGCTTCAAGTAGTGTGTGCCCGTCTGTTGT
GTGACTCTGGTAACTAGAGATCCCTCAGACCCTTTTAGTCAGTGTGGAAAATCTCTAGCAGTAGTAGTTC
ATGTCATCTTATTATTCAGTATTTATAACTTGCAAAGAAATGAATATCAGAGAGTGAGAGGAACTTGTTT
ATTGCAGCTTATAATGGTTACAAATAAAGCAATAGCATCACAAATTTCACAAATAAAGCATTTTTTTCAC
TGCATTCTAGTTGTGGTTTGTCCAAACTCATCAATGTATCTTATCATGTCTGGCTCTAGCTATCCCGCCC
CTAACTCCGCCCATCCCGCCCCTAACTCCGCCCAGTTCCGCCCATTCTCCGCCCCATGGCTGACTAATTT
TTTTTATTTATGCAGAGGCCGAGGCCGCCTCGGCCTCTGAGCTATTCCAGAAGTAGTGAGGAGGCTTTTT
TGGAGGCCTAGGGACGTACCCAATTCGCCCTATAGTGAGTCGTATTACGCGCGCTCACTGGCCGTCGTTT
TACAACGTCGTGACTGGGAAAACCCTGGCGTTACCCAACTTAATCGCCTTGCAGCACATCCCCCTTTCGC
CAGCTGGCGTAATAGCGAAGAGGCCCGCACCGATCGCCCTTCCCAACAGTTGCGCAGCCTGAATGGCGAA
TGGG
[124 nt withheld, positions 4415-4538]
C
[91 nt withheld, positions 4540-4630]
A
[49 nt withheld, positions 4632-4680]
CCTTTGACGTTGGAGTCCACGTTCTTT
[37 nt withheld, positions 4708-4744]
ACCCTATCTCGGTCTATTCTTTTGATTTATAAGGGATTTTGCCGATTTCGGCCTATTGGTTAAAAAATGA
GCTGATTTAACAAAAATTTAACGCGAATTTTAACAAAATATTAACGCTTACAATTTAGGTGGCACTTTTC
GGGGAAATGTGCGCGGAACCCCTATTTGTTTATTTTTCTAAATACATTCAAATATGTATCCGCTCATGAG
ACAATAACCCTGATAAATGCTTCAATAATATTGAAAAAGGAAGAGTATGAGTATTCAACATTTCCGTGTC
GCCCTTATTCCCTTTTTTGCGGCATTTTGCCTTCCTGTTTTTGCTCACCCAGAAACGCTGGTGAAAGTAA
AAGATGCTGAAGATCAGTTGGGTGCACGAGTGGGTTACATCGAACTGGATCTCAACAGCGGTAAGATCCT
TGAGAGTTTTCGCCCCGAAGAACGTTTTCCAATGATGAGCACTTTTAAAGTTCTGCTATGTGGCGCGGTA
TTATCCCGTATTGACGCCGGGCAAGAGCAACTCGGTCGCCGCATACACTATTCTCAGAATGACTTGGTTG
AGTACTCACCAGTCACAGAAAAGCATCTTACGGATGGCATGACAGTAAGAGAATTATGCAGTGCTGCCAT
AACCATGAGTGATAACACTGCGGCCAACTTACTTCTGACAACGATCGGAGGACCGAAGGAGCTAACCGCT
TTTTTGCACAACATGGGGGATCATGTAACTCGCCTTGATCGTTGGGAACCGGAGCTGAATGAAGCCATAC
CAAACGACGAGCGTGACACCACGATGCCTGTAGCAATGGCAACAACGTTGCGCAAACTATTAACTGGCGA
ACTACTTACTCTAGCTTCCCGGCAACAATTAATAGACTGGATGGAGGCGGATAAAGTTGCAGGACCACTT
CTGCGCTCGGCCCTTCCGGCTGGCTGGTTTATTGCTGATAAATCTGGAGCCGGTGAGCGTGGGTCTCGCG
GTATCATTGCAGCACTGGGGCCAGATGGTAAGCCCTCCCGTATCGTAGTTATCTACACGACGGGGAGTCA
GGCAACTATGGATGAACGAAATAGACAGATCGCTGAGATAGGTGCCTCACTGATTAAGCATTGGTAACTG
TCAGACCAAGTTTACTCATATATACTTTAGATTGATTTAAAACTTCATTTTTAATTTAAAAGGATCTAGG
TGAAGATCCTTTTTGATAATCTCATGACCAAAATCCCTTAACGTGAGTTTTCGTTCCACTGAGCGTCAGA
CCCCGTAGAAAAGATCAAAGGATCTTCTTGAGATCCTTTTTTTCTGCGCGTAATCTGCTGCTTGCAAACA
AAAAAACCACCGCTACCAGCGGTGGTTTGTTTGCCGGATCAAGAGCTACCAACTCTTTTTCCGAAGGTAA
CTGGCTTCAGCAGAGCGCAGATACCAAATACTGTTCTTCTAGTGTAGCCGTAGTTAGGCCACCACTTCAA
GAACTCTGTAGCACCGCCTACATACCTCGCTCTGCTAATCCTGTTACCAGTGGCTGCTGCCAGTGGCGAT
AAGTCGTGTCTTACCGGGTTGGACTCAAGACGATAGTTACCGGATAAGGCGCAGCGGTCGGGCTGAACGG
GGGGTTCGTGCACACAGCCCAGCTTGGAGCGAACGACCTACACCGAACTGAGATACCTACAGCGTGAGCT
ATGAGAAAGCGCCACGCTTCCCGAAGGGAGAAAGGCGGACAGGTATCCGGTAAGCGGCAGGGTCGGAACA
GGAGAGCGCACGAGGGAGCTTCCAGGGGGAAACGCCTGGTATCTTTATAGTCCTGTCGGGTTTCGCCACC
TCTGACTTGAGCGTCGATTTTTGTGATGCTCGTCAGGGGGGCGGAGCCTATGGAAAAACGCCAGCAACGC
GGCCTTTTTACGGTTCCTGGCCTTTTGCTGGCCTTTTGCTCACATGTTCTTTCCTGCGTTATCCCCTGAT
TCTGTGGATAACCGTATTACCGCCTTTGAGTGAGCTGATACCGCTCGCCGCAGCCGAACGACCGAGCGCA
GCGAGTCAGTGAGCGAGGAAGCGGAAGAGCGCCCAATACGCAAACCGCCTCTCCCCGCGCGTTGGCCGAT
TCATTAATGCAGCTGGCACGACAGGTTTCCCGACTGGAAAGCGGGCAGTGAGCGCAACGCAATTAATGTG
AGTTAGCTCACTCATTAGGCACCCCAGGCTTTACACTTTATGCTTCCGGCTCGTATGTTGTGTGGAATTG
TGAGCGGATAACAATTTCACACAGGAAACAGCTATGACCATGATTACGCCAAGCGCGCAATTAACCCTCA
CTAAAGGGAACAAAAGCTGGAGCTGCAAGCTTAATGTAGTCTTATGCAATACTCTTGTAGTCTTGCAACA
TGGTAACGATGAGTTAGCAACATGCCTTACAAGGAGAGAAAAAGCACCGTGCATGCCGATTGGTGGAAGT
AAGGTGGTACGATCGTGCCTTATTAGGAAGGCAACAGACGGGTCTGACATGGATTGGACGAACCACTGAA
TTGCCGCATTGCAGAGATATTGTATTTAAGTGCCTAGCTCGATACATAAACGGGTCTCTCTGGTTAGACC
AGATCTGAGCCTGGGAGCTCTCTGGCTAACTAGGGAACCCACTGCTTAAGCCTCAATAAAGCTTGCCTTG
AGTGCTTCAAGTAGTGTGTGCCCGTCTGTTGTGTGACTCTGGTAACTAGAGATCCCTCAGACCCTTTTAG
TCAGTGTGGAAAATCTCTAGCAGTGGCGCCCGAACAGGGACTTGAAAGCGAAAGGGAAACCAGAGGAGCT
CTCTCGACGCAGGACTCGGCTTGCTGAAGCGCGCACGGCAAGAGGCGAGGGGCGGCGACTGGTGAGTACG
CCAAAAATTTTGACTAGCGGAGGCTAGAAGGAGAGAGATGGGTGCGAGAGCGTCAGTATTAAGCGGGGGA
GAATTAGATCGCGATGGGAAAAAATTCGGTTAAGGCCAGGGGGAAAGAAAAAATATAAATTAAAACATAT
AGTATGGGCAAGCAGGGAGCTAGAACGATTCGCAGTTAATCCTGGCCTGTTAGAAACATCAGAAGGCTGT
AGACAAATACTGGGACAGCTACAACCATCCCTTCAGACAGGATCAGAAGAACTTAGATCATTATATAATA
CAGTAGCAACCCTCTATTGTGTGCATCAAAGGATAGAGATAAAAGACACCAAGGAAGCTTTAGACAAGAT
AGAGGAAGAGCAAAACAAAAGTAAGACCACCGCACAGCAAGCGGCCGCTGATCTTCAGACCTGGAGGAGG
AGATATGAGGGACAATTGGAGAAGTGAATTATATAAATATAAAGTAGTAAAAATTGAACCATTAGGAGTA
GCACCCACCAAGGCAAAGAGAAGAGTGGTGCAGAGAGAAAAAAGAGCAGTGGGAATAGGAGCTTTGTTCC
TTGGGTTCTTGGGAGCAGCAGGAAGCACTATGGGCGCAGCGTCAATGACGCTGACGGTACAGGCCAGACA
ATTATTGTCTGGTATAGTGCAGCAGCAGAACAATTTGCTGAGGGCTATTGAGGCGCAACAGCATCTGTTG
CAACTCACAGTCTGGGGCATCAAGCAGCTCCAGGCAAGAATCCTGGCTGTGGAAAGATACCTAAAGGATC
AACAGCTCCTGGGGATTTGGGGTTGCTCTGGAAAACTCATTTGCACCACTGCTGTGCCTTGGAATGCTAG
TTGGAGTAATAAATCTCTGGAACAGATTTGGAATCACACGACCTGGATGGAGTGGGACAGAGAAATTAAC
AATTACACAAGCTTAATACACTCCTTAATTGAAGAATCGCAAAACCAGCAAGAAAAGAATGAACAAGAAT
TATTGGAATTAGATAAATGGGCAAGTTTGTGGAATTGGTTTAACATAACAAATTGGCTGTGGTATATAAA
ATTATTCATAATGATAGTAGGAGGCTTGGTAGGTTTAAGAATAGTTTTTGCTGTACTTTCTATAGTGAAT
AGAGTTAGGCAGGGATATTCACCATTATCGTTTCAGACCCACCTCCCAACCCCGAGGGGACCCGACAGGC
CCGAAGGAATAGAAGAAGAAGGTGGAGAGAGAGACAGAGACAGATCCATTCGATTAGTGAACGGATCTCG
ACGGTATCGATCACGAGACTAGCCTCGAGCGGCCGCCCCCTTCACCGAGGGCCTATTTCCCATGATTCCT
TCATATTTGCATATACGATACAAGGCTGTTAGAGAGATAATTGGAATTAATTTGACTGTAAACACAAAGA
TATTAGTACAAAATACGTGACGTAGAAAGTAATAATTTCTTGGGTAGTTTGCAGTTTTAAAATTATGTTT
TAAAATGGACTATCA
